Addgene plasmid #122281: pLenti-TK-Firefly-cjPACS1
Purpose: Lentiviral vector for stable expression of Firefly luciferase.
Depositing lab: Demián Cazalla. Depositing organization: University of Utah. Publication: Viral miRNA adaptor differentially recruits miRNAs to target mRNAs through alternative base-pairing. Gorbea C, Mosbruger T, Nix DA, Cazalla D. Elife. 2019 Sep 20;8. pii: 50530. doi: 10.7554/eLife.50530. PubMed 31538617.
Backbone
  Vector backbone: pLenti-TK-Firefly-Control
  Backbone size w/o insert (bp): 9199
  Total vector size (bp): 9534
  Vector type: Mammalian Expression, Lentiviral, Luciferase
  Selectable markers: Puromycin
Growth in bacteria
  Bacterial resistance: Ampicillin, 100 μg/mL
  Growth temperature: 37°C
  Growth strain: NEB Stable
  Copy number: High Copy
Gene/Insert 1
  Gene/Insert name: Firefly luciferase
  Species: Synthetic; Pyrophorus plagiophthalamus
  Insert size (bp): 1653
  GenBank ID: ACJ37466.1
Gene/Insert 2
  Gene/Insert name: cjPACS1 3'UTR
  Species: Callithrix jacchus
  Insert size (bp): 330
  Cloning method: Restriction Enzyme; 5′ cloning site PmeI (not destroyed); 3′ cloning site XbaI (not destroyed)
  Sequencing primers: 5′ CCTGACAGAAACAACCAGCGC; 3′ gGGGACCCaaaagaaaaggggggaGGGGATACCCCCTAGAGCCC
Terms and licenses: Academic/Nonprofit Terms; Industry Terms: Not Available to Industry
How to cite: pLenti-TK-Firefly-cjPACS1 was a gift from Demián Cazalla (Addgene plasmid # 122281 ; http://n2t.net/addgene:122281 ; RRID:Addgene_122281)
