[The description below was written by a language model from this plasmid's Addgene catalogue record and pLannotate feature annotations shown in this document.]
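Description:
pLenti-TK-Firefly-cjPACS1 is a lentiviral, mammalian-expression luciferase reporter built on the pLenti-TK-Firefly-Control backbone (about 9.5 kb in total). It is maintained in E. coli through a high-copy ColE1/pUC-type origin with ampicillin selection (AmpR), and it also carries an f1 origin and remnants of a lac/lacZα cloning region. The HIV-1-derived vector elements annotated are an RSV promoter fused to a truncated 5' LTR, the Ψ packaging signal with a gag fragment, the Rev response element, and a second truncated LTR followed by an SV40 poly(A) signal and SV40 origin. Together these allow the vector RNA to be produced, exported and packaged in producer cells when helper functions are supplied in trans, and then integrated into target cells for stable expression.

The payload is a firefly luciferase coding sequence (annotated as the synthetic luc2 version, 1,653 bp) driven by the herpes simplex virus thymidine kinase promoter, a relatively weak constitutive promoter. A 330 bp fragment of the PACS1 3'UTR from the common marmoset (Callithrix jacchus) was cloned between PmeI and XbaI sites. It is not separately annotated, but it fits the unannotated gap between the luciferase stop codon and the bGH polyadenylation signal. Notably, the luciferase cassette is annotated on the opposite strand to the LTRs, Ψ and RRE. A mouse PGK promoter drives puromycin N-acetyltransferase, in the same orientation as the viral elements, for selection of transduced cells.

The stated purpose is stable expression of firefly luciferase. Given the appended 3'UTR and the associated study on viral adaptor-mediated miRNA recruitment to target mRNAs, the construct evidently serves as a reporter for post-transcriptional regulation acting through the PACS1 3'UTR, compared against the control backbone.
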