Features (pLannotate 1.2.2; 27 found; start..end, strand, type, name):
    727..2379    +  CDS            luciferase: firefly luciferase synthetic luc2 version of the luciferase gene
   2762..2986    +  polyA_signal   bGH poly(A) signal: bovine growth hormone polyadenylation signal
   2990..3011    +  promoter       SV40 promoter (fragment): SV40 enhancer and early promoter
   3048..3074    -  CDS            Rev (fragment): human immunodeficiency virus 1 (HIV-1) Rev protein; rev; enhances nuclear export of unspliced and incompletely spliced viral mRNAs
   3451..3684    -  misc_feature   RRE: The Rev response element (RRE) of HIV-1 allows for Rev-dependent mRNA export from the nucleus to the cytoplasm.
   3830..4193    -  CDS            HIV-1 gag (fragment): gag protein from human immunodeficiency virus 1; gag
   4177..4302    -  misc_feature   HIV-1 Ψ: packaging signal of human immunodeficiency virus type 1
   4349..4529    -  LTR            5' LTR (truncated): truncated 5' long terminal repeat (LTR) from HIV-1
   4530..4756    -  promoter       RSV promoter: Rous sarcoma virus enhancer/promoter
   4784..4802    -  promoter       T3 promoter: promoter for bacteriophage T3 RNA polymerase
   4847..4863    -  protein_bind   lac operator: The lac repressor binds to the lac operator to inhibit transcription in E. coli. This inhibition can be relieved by adding lactose or isopropyl-β-D-thiogalactopyranoside (IPTG). lac repressor encoded by lacI
   4871..4901    -  promoter       lac promoter: promoter for the E. coli lac operon
   4916..4937    -  protein_bind   CAP binding site: CAP binding activates transcription in the presence of cAMP. E. coli catabolite activator protein
   4950..5042    -  CDS            lacI (fragment): lac repressor; lacI; The lac repressor binds to the lac operator to inhibit transcription in E. coli. This inhibition can be relieved by adding lactose or isopropyl-β-D-thiogalactopyranoside (IPTG).
   5225..5813    -  rep_origin     ori: high-copy-number ColE1/pMB1/pBR322/pUC origin of replication
   5984..6844    -  CDS            AmpR: β-lactamase; bla; confers resistance to ampicillin, carbenicillin, and related antibiotics
   6845..6949    -  promoter       AmpR promoter: bla
   7002..7430    -  rep_origin     f1 ori (sequence partly withheld): f1 bacteriophage origin of replication; arrow indicates direction of (+) strand synthesis
   7435..7590    -  CDS            lacZα (fragment): LacZα fragment of β-galactosidase; lacZ fragment
   7598..7616    +  promoter       T7 promoter: promoter for bacteriophage T7 RNA polymerase
   7637..7772    -  rep_origin     SV40 ori: SV40 origin of replication
   7791..7912    -  polyA_signal   SV40 poly(A) signal: SV40 polyadenylation signal
   7984..8164    -  LTR            5' LTR (truncated): truncated 5' long terminal repeat (LTR) from HIV-1
   8150..8287    -  CDS            nef (fragment): NEF_HV1LA - Experimental evidence at protein level: Swiss-Prot protein existence level 1. Extracellular Nef protein targets CD4(+) T-lymphocytes for apoptosis by interacting with CXCR4 surface receptors. From Human immunodeficiency virus type 1 group M subtype B (isolate Lai) (HIV-1).
   8355..8954    -  CDS            PuroR: puromycin N-acetyltransferase; pac from Streptomyces alboniger; confers resistance to puromycin
   8975..9474    -  promoter       PGK promoter: mouse phosphoglycerate kinase 1 promoter
   9486..720     +  promoter       HSV TK promoter (across the origin): herpes simplex virus thymidine kinase promoter
>Addgene plasmid #122281 | pLenti-TK-Firefly-cjPACS1 | addgene full sequence | sequence record 237189 | Addgene NGS Result
AGCGGTGGTTAGGGTTTGTCTGACGCGGGGGGAGGGGGAAGGAACGAAACACTCTCATTCGGAGGCGGCT
CGGGGTTTGGTCTTGGTGGCCACGGGCACGCAGAAGAGCGCCGCGATCCTCTTAAGCACCCCCCCGCCCT
CCGTGGAGGCGGGGGTTTGGTCGGCGGGTGGTAACTGGCGGGCCGCTGACTCGGGCGGGTCGCGCGCCCC
AGAGTGTGACCTTTTCGGTCTGCTCGCAGACCCCCGGGCGGCGCCGCCGCGGCGGCGACGGGCTCGCTGG
GTCCTAGGCTCCATGGGGACCGTATACGTGGACAGGCTCTGGAGCATCCGCACGACTGCGGTGATATTAC
CGGAGACCTTCTGCGGGACGAGCCGGGTCACGCGGCTGACGCGGAGCGTCCGTTGGGCGACAAACACCAG
GACGGGGCACAGGTACACTATCTTGTCACCCGGAGGCGCGAGGGACTGCAGGAGCTTCAGGGAGTGGCGC
AGCTGCTTCATCCCCGTGGCCCGTTGCTCGCGTTTGCTGGCGGTGTCCCCGGAAGAAATATATTTGCATG
TCTTTAGTTCTATGATGACACAAACCCCGCCCAGCGTCTTGTCATTGGCGAATTCGAACACGCAGATGCA
GTCGGGGCGGCGCGGTCCCAGGTCCACTTCGCATATTAAGGTGACGCGTGTGGCCTCGAACACCGAGCGA
CCCTGCAGCGACCCGCTTAAGGATCCATGGAAGATGCCAAAAACATTAAGAAGGGCCCAGCGCCATTCTA
CCCACTCGAAGACGGGACCGCCGGCGAGCAGCTGCACAAAGCCATGAAGCGCTACGCCCTGGTGCCCGGC
ACCATCGCCTTTACCGACGCACATATCGAGGTGGACATTACCTACGCCGAGTACTTCGAGATGAGCGTTC
GGCTGGCAGAAGCTATGAAGCGCTATGGGCTGAATACAAACCATCGGATCGTGGTGTGCAGCGAGAATAG
CTTGCAGTTCTTCATGCCCGTGTTGGGTGCCCTGTTCATCGGTGTGGCTGTGGCCCCAGCTAACGACATC
TACAACGAGCGCGAGCTGCTGAACAGCATGGGCATCAGCCAGCCCACCGTCGTATTCGTGAGCAAGAAAG
GGCTGCAAAAGATCCTCAACGTGCAAAAGAAGCTACCGATCATACAAAAGATCATCATCATGGATAGCAA
GACCGACTACCAGGGCTTCCAAAGCATGTACACCTTCGTGACTTCCCATTTGCCACCCGGCTTCAACGAG
TACGACTTCGTGCCCGAGAGCTTCGACCGGGACAAAACCATCGCCCTGATCATGAACAGTAGTGGCAGTA
CCGGATTGCCCAAGGGCGTAGCCCTACCGCACCGCACCGCTTGTGTCCGATTCAGTCATGCCCGCGACCC
CATCTTCGGCAACCAGATCATCCCCGACACCGCTATCCTCAGCGTGGTGCCATTTCACCACGGCTTCGGC
ATGTTCACCACGCTGGGCTACTTGATCTGCGGCTTTCGGGTCGTGCTCATGTACCGCTTCGAGGAGGAGC
TATTCTTGCGCAGCTTGCAAGACTATAAGATTCAATCTGCCCTGCTGGTGCCCACACTATTTAGCTTCTT
CGCTAAGAGCACTCTCATCGACAAGTACGACCTAAGCAACTTGCACGAGATCGCCAGCGGCGGGGCGCCG
CTCAGCAAGGAGGTAGGTGAGGCCGTGGCCAAACGCTTCCACCTACCAGGCATCCGCCAGGGCTACGGCC
TGACAGAAACAACCAGCGCCATTCTGATCACCCCCGAAGGGGACGACAAGCCTGGCGCAGTAGGCAAGGT
GGTGCCCTTCTTCGAGGCTAAGGTGGTGGACTTGGACACCGGTAAGACACTGGGTGTGAACCAGCGCGGC
GAGCTGTGCGTCCGTGGCCCCATGATCATGAGCGGCTACGTTAACAACCCCGAGGCTACAAACGCTCTCA
TCGACAAGGACGGCTGGCTGCACAGCGGCGACATCGCCTACTGGGACGAGGACGAGCACTTCTTCATCGT
GGACCGGCTGAAGAGCCTGATCAAATACAAGGGCTACCAGGTAGCCCCAGCCGAACTGGAGAGCATCCTG
CTGCAACACCCCAACATCTTCGACGCCGGGGTCGCCGGCCTGCCCGACGACGATGCCGGCGAGCTGCCCG
CCGCAGTCGTCGTGCTGGAACACGGTAAAACCATGACCGAGAAGGAGATCGTGGACTATGTGGCCAGCCA
GGTTACAACCGCCAAGAAGCTGCGCGGTGGTGTTGTGTTCGTGGACGAGGTGCCTAAAGGACTGACCGGC
AAGTTGGACGCCCGCAAGATCCGCGAGATTCTCATTAAGGCCAAGAAGGGCGGCAAGATCGCCGTGTAAT
TCTAGTTGTTTAAACGGCTCCACAGCTTACAGGGGCAGAAGGCAGCTCCCCCACCTCTAGGGCCCCGTTG
CTGTGGTGACACGGTGTTTCTGGGATGGAGGGGCCTTCCAGTCTCCCCCCACCACCTGGGCACGACTTCC
TCCCCACCCCCGGCTCCCTGAGATGTCGTGTGTGTCCTGTTTCTTTGGTTCTTTGCACGACCAGTCTCTT
AGTGGTACTGTGTGATGCACCCTGTGCACCGATCACTGTCTTTGTGGCTTCCCTTTGTTGATGATACTCC
TGTCTCTGCCTCCCAGCCCCTTACCCAGCACACTGTGCCTGGATTGGAGAGATGGGAGGCAGACTCTAGA
GTCGACGCTAGAGCTCGCTGATCAGCCTCGACTGTGCCTTCTAGTTGCCAGCCATCTGTTGTTTGCCCCT
CCCCCGTGCCTTCCTTGACCCTGGAAGGTGCCACTCCCACTGTCCTTTCCTAATAAAATGAGGAAATTGC
ATCGCATTGTCTGAGTAGGTGTCATTCTATTCTGGGGGGTGGGGTGGGGCAGGACAGCAAGGGGGAGGAT
TGGGAAGACAATAGCAGGCATGCTGGGGATGCGGTGGGCTCTATGGCTTCTGAGGCGGAAAGAACCAGCT
GGGGCTCTAGGGGGTATCCCCTCCCCCCTTTTCTTTTGGGTCCCCTCGGGGTTGGGAGGTGGGTCTGAAA
CGATAATGGTGAATATCCCTGCCTAACTCTATTCACTATAGAAAGTACAGCAAAAACTATTCTTAAACCT
ACCAAGCCTCCTACTATCATTATGAATAATTTTATATACCACAGCCAATTTGTTATGTTAAACCAATTCC
ACAAACTTGCCCATTTATCTAATTCCAATAATTCTTGTTCATTCTTTTCTTGCTGGTTTTGCGATTCTTC
AATTAAGGAGTGTATTAAGCTTGTGTAATTGTTAATTTCTCTGTCCCACTCCATCCAGGTCGTGTGATTC
CAAATCTGTTCCAGAGATTTATTACTCCAACTAGCATTCCAAGGCACAGCAGTGGTGCAAATGAGTTTTC
CAGAGCAACCCCAAATCCCCAGGAGCTGTTGATCCTTTAGGTATCTTTCCACAGCCAGGATTCTTGCCTG
GAGCTGCTTGATGCCCCAGACTGTGAGTTGCAACAGATGCTGTTGCGCCTCAATAGCCCTCAGCAAATTG
TTCTGCTGCTGCACTATACCAGACAATAATTGTCTGGCCTGTACCGTCAGCGTCATTGACGCTGCGCCCA
TAGTGCTTCCTGCTGCTCCCAAGAACCCAAGGAACAAAGCTCCTATTCCCACTGCTCTTTTTTCTCTCTG
CACCACTCTTCTCTTTGCCTTGGTGGGTGCTACTCCTAATGGTTCAATTTTTACTACTTTATATTTATAT
AATTCACTTCTCCAATTGTCCCTCATATCTCCTCCTCCAGGTCTGAAGATCAGCGGCCGCTTGCTGTGCG
GTGGTCTTACTTTTGTTTTGCTCTTCCTCTATCTTGTCTAAAGCTTCCTTGGTGTCTTTTATCTCTATCC
TTTGATGCACACAATAGAGGGTTGCTACTGTATTATATAATGATCTAAGTTCTTCTGATCCTGTCTGAAG
GGATGGTTGTAGCTGTCCCAGTATTTGTCTACAGCCTTCTGATGTTTCTAACAGGCCAGGATTAACTGCG
AATCGTTCTAGCTCCCTGCTTGCCCATACTATATGTTTTAATTTATATTTTTTCTTTCCCCCTGGCCTTA
ACCGAATTTTTTCCCATCGCGATCTAATTCTCCCCCGCTTAATACTGACGCTCTCGCACCCATCTCTCTC
CTTCTAGCCTCCGCTAGTCAAAATTTTTGGCGTACTCACCAGTCGCCGCCCCTCGCCTCTTGCCGTGCGC
GCTTCAGCAAGCCGAGTCCTGCGTCGAGAGAGCTCCTCTGGTTTCCCTTTCGCTTTCAAGTCCCTGTTCG
GGCGCCACTGCTAGAGATTTTCCACACTGACTAAAAGGGTCTGAGGGATCTCTAGTTACCAGAGTCACAC
AACAGACGGGCACACACTACTTGAAGCACTCAAGGCAAGCTTTATTGAGGCTTAAGCAGTGGGTTCCCTA
GTTAGCCAGAGAGCTCCCAGGCTCAGATCTGGTCTAACCAGAGAGACCCGTTTATGTATCGAGCTAGGCA
CTTAAATACAATATCTCTGCAATGCGGCAATTCAGTGGTTCGTCCAATCCATGTCAGACCCGTCTGTTGC
CTTCCTAATAAGGCACGATCGTACCACCTTACTTCCACCAATCGGCATGCACGGTGCTTTTTCTCTCCTT
GTAAGGCATGTTGCTAACTCATCGTTACCATGTTGCAAGACTACAAGAGTATTGCATAAGACTACATTAA
GCTTGCAGCTCCAGCTTTTGTTCCCTTTAGTGAGGGTTAATTGCGCGCTTGGCGTAATCATGGTCATAGC
TGTTTCCTGTGTGAAATTGTTATCCGCTCACAATTCCACACAACATACGAGCCGGAAGCATAAAGTGTAA
AGCCTGGGGTGCCTAATGAGTGAGCTAACTCACATTAATTGCGTTGCGCTCACTGCCCGCTTTCCAGTCG
GGAAACCTGTCGTGCCAGCTGCATTAATGAATCGGCCAACGCGCGGGGAGAGGCGGTTTGCGTATTGGGC
GCTCTTCCGCTTCCTCGCTCACTGACTCGCTGCGCTCGGTCGTTCGGCTGCGGCGAGCGGTATCAGCTCA
CTCAAAGGCGGTAATACGGTTATCCACAGAATCAGGGGATAACGCAGGAAAGAACATGTGAGCAAAAGGC
CAGCAAAAGGCCAGGAACCGTAAAAAGGCCGCGTTGCTGGCGTTTTTCCATAGGCTCCGCCCCCCTGACG
AGCATCACAAAAATCGACGCTCAAGTCAGAGGTGGCGAAACCCGACAGGACTATAAAGATACCAGGCGTT
TCCCCCTGGAAGCTCCCTCGTGCGCTCTCCTGTTCCGACCCTGCCGCTTACCGGATACCTGTCCGCCTTT
CTCCCTTCGGGAAGCGTGGCGCTTTCTCATAGCTCACGCTGTAGGTATCTCAGTTCGGTGTAGGTCGTTC
GCTCCAAGCTGGGCTGTGTGCACGAACCCCCCGTTCAGCCCGACCGCTGCGCCTTATCCGGTAACTATCG
TCTTGAGTCCAACCCGGTAAGACACGACTTATCGCCACTGGCAGCAGCCACTGGTAACAGGATTAGCAGA
GCGAGGTATGTAGGCGGTGCTACAGAGTTCTTGAAGTGGTGGCCTAACTACGGCTACACTAGAAGAACAG
TATTTGGTATCTGCGCTCTGCTGAAGCCAGTTACCTTCGGAAAAAGAGTTGGTAGCTCTTGATCCGGCAA
ACAAACCACCGCTGGTAGCGGTGGTTTTTTTGTTTGCAAGCAGCAGATTACGCGCAGAAAAAAAGGATCT
CAAGAAGATCCTTTGATCTTTTCTACGGGGTCTGACGCTCAGTGGAACGAAAACTCACGTTAAGGGATTT
TGGTCATGAGATTATCAAAAAGGATCTTCACCTAGATCCTTTTAAATTAAAAATGAAGTTTTAAATCAAT
CTAAAGTATATATGAGTAAACTTGGTCTGACAGTTACCAATGCTTAATCAGTGAGGCACCTATCTCAGCG
ATCTGTCTATTTCGTTCATCCATAGTTGCCTGACTCCCCGTCGTGTAGATAACTACGATACGGGAGGGCT
TACCATCTGGCCCCAGTGCTGCAATGATACCGCGAGACCCACGCTCACCGGCTCCAGATTTATCAGCAAT
AAACCAGCCAGCCGGAAGGGCCGAGCGCAGAAGTGGTCCTGCAACTTTATCCGCCTCCATCCAGTCTATT
AATTGTTGCCGGGAAGCTAGAGTAAGTAGTTCGCCAGTTAATAGTTTGCGCAACGTTGTTGCCATTGCTA
CAGGCATCGTGGTGTCACGCTCGTCGTTTGGTATGGCTTCATTCAGCTCCGGTTCCCAACGATCAAGGCG
AGTTACATGATCCCCCATGTTGTGCAAAAAAGCGGTTAGCTCCTTCGGTCCTCCGATCGTTGTCAGAAGT
AAGTTGGCCGCAGTGTTATCACTCATGGTTATGGCAGCACTGCATAATTCTCTTACTGTCATGCCATCCG
TAAGATGCTTTTCTGTGACTGGTGAGTACTCAACCAAGTCATTCTGAGAATAGTGTATGCGGCGACCGAG
TTGCTCTTGCCCGGCGTCAATACGGGATAATACCGCGCCACATAGCAGAACTTTAAAAGTGCTCATCATT
GGAAAACGTTCTTCGGGGCGAAAACTCTCAAGGATCTTACCGCTGTTGAGATCCAGTTCGATGTAACCCA
CTCGTGCACCCAACTGATCTTCAGCATCTTTTACTTTCACCAGCGTTTCTGGGTGAGCAAAAACAGGAAG
GCAAAATGCCGCAAAAAAGGGAATAAGGGCGACACGGAAATGTTGAATACTCATACTCTTCCTTTTTCAA
TATTATTGAAGCATTTATCAGGGTTATTGTCTCATGAGCGGATACATATTTGAATGTATTTAGAAAAATA
AACAAATAGGGGTTCCGCGCACATTTCCCCGAAAAGTGCCACCTAAATTGTAAGCGTTAATATTTTGTTA
AAATTCGCGTTAAATTTTTGTTAAATCAGCTCATTTTTTAACCAATAGGCCGAAATCGGCAAAATCCCTT
ATAAATCAAAAGAATAGACCGAGATAGGGT
[37 nt withheld, positions 7101-7137]
AAAGAACGTGGACTCCAACGTCAAAGG
[49 nt withheld, positions 7165-7213]
T
[91 nt withheld, positions 7215-7305]
G
[124 nt withheld, positions 7307-7430]
CCCATTCGCCATTCAGGCTGCGCAACTGTTGGGAAGGGCGATCGGTGCGGGCCTCTTCGCTATTACGCCA
GCTGGCGAAAGGGGGATGTGCTGCAAGGCGATTAAGTTGGGTAACGCCAGGGTTTTCCCAGTCACGACGT
TGTAAAACGACGGCCAGTGAGCGCGCGTAATACGACTCACTATAGGGCGAATTGGGTACGTCCCTAGGCC
TCCAAAAAAGCCTCCTCACTACTTCTGGAATAGCTCAGAGGCCGAGGCGGCCTCGGCCTCTGCATAAATA
AAAAAAATTAGTCAGCCATGGGGCGGAGAATGGGCGGAACTGGGCGGAGTTAGGGGCGGGATAGCTAGAG
CCAGACATGATAAGATACATTGATGAGTTTGGACAAACCACAACTAGAATGCAGTGAAAAAAATGCTTTA
TTTGTGAAATTTGTGATGCTATTGCTTTATTTGTAACCATTATAAGCTGCAATAAACAAGTTCCTCTCAC
TCTCTGATATTCATTTCTTTGCAAGTTATAAATACTGAATAATAAGATGACATGAACTACTACTGCTAGA
GATTTTCCACACTGACTAAAAGGGTCTGAGGGATCTCTAGTTACCAGAGTCACACAACAGACGGGCACAC
ACTACTTGAAGCACTCAAGGCAAGCTTTATTGAGGCTTAAGCAGTGGGTTCCCTAGTTAGCCAGAGAGCT
CCCAGGCTCAGATCTGGTCTAACCAGAGAGACCCAGTACAAGCAAAAAGCAGATCTTGTCTTCGTTGGGA
GTGAGCTAGCCCTTCCAGTCCCCCCTTTTCTTTTAAAAAGTGGCTAAGATCTACAGCTGCCTTGTAAGTC
ATTGGTCTTAAAGGTACCGGGCCCTCGAGATGCATGGGGTCGTGCGCTCCTTTCGGTCGGGCGCTGCGGG
TCGTGGGGCGGGCGTCAGGCACCGGGCTTGCGGGTCATGCACCAGGTGCGCGGTCCTTCGGGCACCTCGA
CGTCGGCGGTGACGGTGAAGCCGAGCCGCTCGTAGAAGGGGAGGTTGCGGGGCGCGGAGGTCTCCAGGAA
GGCGGGCACCCCGGCGCGCTCGGCCGCCTCCACTCCGGGGAGCACGACGGCGCTGCCCAGACCCTTGCCC
TGGTGGTCGGGCGAGACGCCGACGGTGGCCAGGAACCACGCGGGCTCCTTGGGCCGGTGCGGCGCCAGGA
GGCCTTCCATCTGTTGCTGCGCGGCCAGCCGGGAACCGCTCAACTCGGCCATGCGCGGGCCGATCTCGGC
GAACACCGCCCCCGCTTCGACGCTCTCCGGCGTGGTCCAGACCGCCACCGCGGCGCCGTCGTCCGCGACC
CACACCTTGCCGATGTCGAGCCCGACGCGCGTGAGGAAGAGTTCTTGCAGCTCGGTGACCCGCTCGATGT
GGCGGTCCGGATCGACGGTGTGGCGCGTGGCGGGGTAGTCGGCGAACGCGGCGGCGAGGGTGCGTACGGC
CCTGGGGACGTCGTCGCGGGTGGCGAGGCGCACCGTGGGCTTGTACTCGGTCATGGTAAGCTTGGGCTGC
AGGTCGAAAGGCCCGGAGATGAGGAAGAGGAGAACAGCGCGGCAGACGTGCGCTTTTGAAGCGTGCAGAA
TGCCGGGCCTCCGGAGGACCTTCGGGCGCCCGCCCCGCCCCTGAGCCCGCCCCTGAGCCCGCCCCCGGAC
CCACCCCTTCCCAGCCTCTGAGCCCAGAAAGCGAAGGAGCAAAGCTGCTATTGGCCGCTGCCCCAAAGGC
CTACCCGCTTCCATTGCTCAGCGGTGCTGTCCATCTGCACGAGACTAGTGAGACGTGCTACTTCCATTTG
TCACGTCCTGCACGACGCGAGCTGCGGGGCGGGGGGGAACTTCCTGACTAGGGGAGGAGTAGAAGGTGGC
GCGAAGGGGCCACCAAAGAACGGAGCCGGTTGGCGCCTACCGGTGGATGTGGAATGTGTGCGAGGCCAGA
GGCCACTTGTGTAGCGCCAAGTGCCCAGCGGGGCTGCTAAAGCGCATGCTCCAGACTGCCTTGGGAAAAG
CGCCTCCCCTACCCGGTAGAATTGAAATGAGTCTTCGGACCTCGCGGGGGCCGCTTA
